Addgene plasmid #194483: pAS160
Purpose: synDHBR Cassette
Depositing lab: Ahmad Khalil. Depositing organization: Boston University Main Campus. Publication: A Toolkit for Precise, Multigene Control in Saccharomyces cerevisiae. Sanford A, Kiriakov S, Khalil AS. ACS Synth Biol. 2022 Nov 11. doi: 10.1021/acssynbio.2c00423. PubMed 36367334.
Backbone
  Vector backbone: pYKT095
  Backbone size w/o insert (bp): 1870
  Total vector size (bp): 5486
  Vector type: Synthetic Biology
Growth in bacteria
  Bacterial resistance: Ampicillin, 100 μg/mL
  Growth temperature: 37°C
  Growth strain: DH5alpha
  Copy number: High Copy
Gene/Insert
  Gene/Insert name: synDHBR Cassette
  Species: Synthetic
  Insert size (bp): 3616
  Cloning method: Restriction Enzyme; 5′ cloning site BsaI (destroyed during cloning); 3′ cloning site BsaI (destroyed during cloning)
  Sequencing primers: 5′ GAGCCTATGGAAAAACGCCA; 3′ GATTATCAAAAAGGATCTTCACCTAG
Terms and licenses: Academic/Nonprofit Terms; Industry Terms: Not Available to Industry
How to cite: pAS160 was a gift from Ahmad Khalil (Addgene plasmid # 194483 ; http://n2t.net/addgene:194483 ; RRID:Addgene_194483)
