[The description below was written by a language model from this plasmid's Addgene catalogue record and pLannotate feature annotations shown in this document.]
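Description:
pAS160 is a 5,486 bp synthetic-biology plasmid from a toolkit for precise, multigene control in Saccharomyces cerevisiae. It carries a 3,616 bp "synDHBR" cassette assembled into the small pYKT095 backbone by BsaI (Golden Gate-style) cloning, which destroyed both sites. In E. coli it is maintained through a high-copy ColE1/pUC-type origin and selected with ampicillin via the β-lactamase gene and its native promoter. The feature table shows no yeast replication origin, centromere or yeast selectable marker, so as annotated the plasmid looks like a cassette-level intermediate rather than a stand-alone yeast vector. How it is intended to be delivered to or maintained in yeast is not stated in the record.

The cassette is a single yeast transcription unit driven by the constitutive TEF1 promoter and closed by the ADH1 terminator. The annotated open reading frame is a chimeric protein. It contains a short segment matching the zinc-finger region of EGR1/Zif268-family proteins, consistent with an engineered zinc-finger DNA-binding domain. This is followed by a large fragment of the human estrogen receptor ESR1, likely its ligand-binding region, and then by activation-domain fragments from herpes simplex virus VP16 and Epstein-Barr virus Rta. This architecture is typical of a hormone-responsive synthetic transcription factor, in which the receptor domain holds the protein inactive until ligand binding lets it activate promoters bearing its zinc-finger sites. The exact inducer and target operator are not stated in the record. A short MRL1 fragment upstream of the TEF1 promoter is probably flanking genomic sequence carried along with the promoter or a connector region, not an expressed element.
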