Features (pLannotate 1.2.2; 10 found; start..end, strand, type, name):
    163..312     +  CDS            MRL1 (fragment): MRL1_YEAST - Experimental evidence at protein level: Swiss-Prot protein existence level 1. Sorting receptor involved in the transport of vacuolar enzymes from the Golgi complex to the vacuole. Involved in the delivery and maturation of PEP4 (vacuolar proteinase A) and PRB1 (vacuolar proteinase B). From Saccharomyces cerevisiae (strain ATCC 204508 / S288c) (Baker's yeast).
    474..881     +  promoter       TEF1 promoter: S. cerevisiae TEF1; promoter for EF-1α
   1234..1323    +  CDS            EGR1 (fragment): EGR1_SERCA - Also known as ZENK From Serinus canaria (Island canary) (Fringilla canaria).
   1504..2388    +  CDS            ESR1 (fragment): ESR1_HUMAN - Also known as ESR, NR3A1. Experimental evidence at protein level: Swiss-Prot protein existence level 1. [Isoform 3]: Involved in activation of NOS3 and endothelial nitric oxide production (PubMed:21937726). Isoforms lacking one or several functional domains are thought to modulate transcriptional activity by competitive ligand or DNA binding and/or heterodimerization with the full-length receptor (PubMed:10970861). Binds to ERE and inhibits isoform 1 (PubMed:10970861). From Homo sapiens (Human).
   2362..2592    +  CDS            VP16_HHV11 (fragment): Experimental evidence at protein level: Swiss-Prot protein existence level 1. May play a role in the aggregation of tegument proteins around nucleocapsids during virus morphogenesis. From Human herpesvirus 1 (strain 17) (HHV-1) (Human herpes simplex virus 1).
   2623..3192    +  CDS            RTA_EBVB9 (fragment): Experimental evidence at protein level: Swiss-Prot protein existence level 1. Immediate-early transcription factor that controls the initiation of viral lytic gene expression and lytic reactivation from latency. Triggers lytic replication, and initiates a cellular senescence program in epithelial cells. Upregulates human DCR3/TNFRSF6B by directly binding to its receptor. From Epstein-Barr virus (strain B95-8) (HHV-4) (Human herpesvirus 4).
   3215..3402    +  terminator     ADH1 terminator: S. cerevisiae ADH1; transcription terminator for the S. cerevisiae alcohol dehydrogenase 1 (ADH1) gene
   3719..4579    -  CDS            AmpR: β-lactamase; bla; confers resistance to ampicillin, carbenicillin, and related antibiotics
   4580..4684    -  promoter       AmpR promoter: bla
   4787..5375    +  rep_origin     ori: high-copy-number ColE1/pMB1/pBR322/pUC origin of replication
>Addgene plasmid #194483 | pAS160 | addgene full sequence | sequence record 381831 | Addgene NGS Result
GAATTCGCATCTAGAACGGGGTCATCACGGCTCATCATGCGCCAAACAAATGTGTGCAATACACGCTCGG
ATGACTGCATGATGACCGCACTGACTGGGGACAGCAGATCCACCTAAGCCTGTGAGAGAAGCAGACACCC
GACAGATCAAGGCAGTTACGTCTCACCAAACCAGATGTCAACACAGCTACAACGCCTTGCCAACAGGGAG
TTCTTCAGAGACATGGAGGCTCAAAACGAAATTATTGACAGCCTAGACATCAATAGTCATACAACAGAAA
GCGACCACCCAACTTTGGCTGATAATAGCGTATAAACAATGCATACTTTGTACGTTCAAAATACAATGCA
GTAGATATATTTATGCATATTACATATAATACATATCACATAGGAAGCAACAGGCGCGTTGGACTTTTAA
TTTTCGAGGACCGCGAATCCTTACATCACACCCAATCCCCCACAAGTGATCCCCCACACACCATAGCTTC
AAAATGTTTCTACTCCTTTTTTACTCTTCCAGATTTTCTCGGACTCCGCGCATCGCCGTACCACTTCAAA
ACACCCAAGCACAGCATACTAAATTTCCCCTCTTTCTTCCTCTAGGGTGTCGTTAATTACCCGTACTAAA
GGTTTGGAAAAGAAAAAAGACACCGCCTCGTTTCTTTTTCTTCGTCGAAAAAGGCAATAAAAATTTTTAT
CACGTTTCTTTTTCTTGAAAATTTTTTTTTTTGATTTTTTTCTCTTTCGATGACCTCCCATTGATATTTA
AGTTAATAAACGGTCATCAATTTCTCAAGTTTCAGTTTCATTTTTCTTGTTCTATTACAACTTTTTTTAC
TTCTTGCTCATTAGAAAGAAAGCATAGCAATCTAATCTAAGTTTTAATTACAAAAGATCTATGCTCGAGA
AAATGGAGCGACCCTTCCAGTGCAGGATTTGCATGCGGAACTTTTCGAGACAATCTAATTTGTCAAGACA
TACAAGGACTCATACCGGTGAAAAACCGTTTCAGTGTAGGATCTGTATGCGAAATTTCAGTAGAAATGAA
CATTTGGTTCTACATCTACGTACGCACACAGGCGAAAAGCCATTCCAATGCCGAATATGCATGCGCAACT
TCAGTCAAAAAACTGGTCTTAGAGTTCATCTAAAAACCCACCTTAGAGGAGATGGTGCTGGATTAATTGA
TATCGATATGGGTACAAGACCATATGCTTGTCCAGTTGAGTCTTGTGACAGAAGATTCTCAAGAAGCGAC
GAATTAACGCGTCACATTAGAATTCATACAGGTCAAAAACCTTTTCAGTGTAGAATCTGCATGAGAAACT
TTTCACGTTCGGATCACCTTACTACTCATATCAGAACGCACACTGGTGAAAAACCTTTTGCATGTGATAT
TTGTGGAAGAAAATTCGCAAGATCTGATGAAAGAAAGCGTCACACAAAAATCCACACTGGTGGGGGCGGA
ACTCCAGCTGCTGCTTCCACCTTGGAAGATCCTAGTGCTGGGGATATGCGTGCTGCTAACTTGTGGCCTT
CTCCATTAATGATAAAAAGATCTAAAAAGAATTCTCTTGCTTTGTCGTTGACTGCAGATCAAATGGTTTC
TGCTTTATTAGACGCCGAACCTCCTATTTTATACTCTGAATATGATCCTACTAGGCCATTTTCGGAAGCC
TCTATGATGGGTTTAATTACCAATTTGATGGATAGAGAATTAGTGCATATGATTAATTGGGCCAAGAGGG
TCCCTGGTTTTGTTGATTTAACCTTACACGATCAAGTACATTTATTAGAATGTGCTTGGCTTGAAATCTT
GCAAATTGGTCTAGTTTGGAGATCCATGGAACATCCAGTTAAATTACTATTCGCTCCTAATTTGCTTTTG
GACAGAAACCAAGGTAAGTGTGTAGAAGGAATGGTTGAAATTTTTGATATGCTACTTGCTACAAGCTCAA
GATTCAGAATGATGAACTTGCAAGGTGAGGAATTCGTTTGTTTGAAATCGATTATACTACTCAATTCTGG
AGTTTACACTTTCTTGTCATCCACGTTAAAGTCTTTAGAAGAAAAGGACCACATACATAGGGTCCTTGAC
AAGATCACTGACACATTAATTCATTTAATGGCCAAGGCTGGTTTAACCTTGCAACAACAACACCAACGTT
TGGCCCAATTGTTGTTGATATTGAGTCACATACGTCATATGTCTAATAAATCTATGGAACACCTAGACTC
CATGAAGTGTAAGAACGTCGTACCCCTATACGACTTATTGTTAGAAATGTTGGATGCACATAGATTACAT
GCCCCTACTAGTAGAGGTGGAGCATCAGTAGAGGAAACTGATCAATCGCATTTGGCTACTGCAGGTTCCA
CTAGTTCCGAATTACATTTAGATGGTGAGGATGTAGCTATGGCCCACGCAGATGCGCTAGATGATTTTGA
TCTAGACATGCTCGGTGACGGGGACTCCCCTGGTCCGGGGTTTACCCCACATGATTCCGCCCCATATGGC
GCTTTGGATATGGCTGACTTTGAATTCGAACAAATGTTTACTGATGCATTGGGTATCGATGAATATGGTG
GTGGCGACGGAGCAGGCTTAATAAATGCTAGCAGGGATTCCAGGGAAGGGATGTTTTTGCCGAAACCTGA
AGCGGGCTCAGCGATTAGTGACGTGTTTGAGGGCCGCGAGGTGTGCCAGCCAAAACGAATAAGGCCATTT
CATCCTCCAGGAAGTCCATGGGCCAATCGCCCACTCCCCGCAAGCCTCGCACCAACACCAACCGGTCCAG
TACATGAGCCAGTCGGGTCACTGACACCGGCACCAGTCCCTCAGCCACTGGATCCAGCGCCCGCAGTGAC
TCCCGAGGCGAGTCACCTATTGGAGGATCCCGATGAAGAAACAAGCCAGGCTGTCAAAGCCCTTCGGGAG
ATGGCCGATACGGTGATTCCTCAGAAAGAAGAAGCGGCAATTTGTGGCCAAATGGACCTTTCACATCCGC
CCCCTAGGGGCCATCTGGATGAACTGACAACCACACTTGAGTCAATGACCGAGGATCTGAACCTGGACTC
ACCCCTGACGCCGGAACTTAATGAGATTCTGGATACATTCCTGAACGACGAGTGCCTCTTACATGCAATG
CATATAAGCACAGGACTATCAATCTTTGACACATCTCTGTTTTAAGGGCCCATCCTAACTCGAGGCGAAT
TTCTTATGATTTATGATTTTTATTATTAAATAAGTTATAAAAAAAATAAGTGTATACAAATTTTAAAGTG
ACTCTTAGGTTTTAAAACGAAAATTCTTATTCTTGAGTAACTCTTTCCTGTAGGTCAGGTTGCTTTCTCA
GGTATAGCATGAGGTCGCTCTTATTGACCACACCTCTACCGGCATGCCGAGCAAATGCCTGCAAATCGCT
CCCCATTTCGCTGAGCATGAGACGGAAATCTGCTCGTCAGTGGTGCTCACACTGACGAATCATGTACAGA
TCATACCGATGACTGCCTGGCGACTCACAACTAAGCAAGACAGCCGGAACCAGCGCCGGCGAACACCACT
GCATATATGGCATATCACAACAGTCCAACTAGTGCACTGCAGTACAGCGGCCGCGATTATCAAAAAGGAT
CTTCACCTAGATCCTTTTAAATTAAAAATGAAGTTTTAAATCAATCTAAAGTATATATGAGTAAACTTGG
TCTGACAGTTACCAATGCTTAATCAGTGAGGCACCTATCTCAGCGATCTGTCTATTTCGTTCATCCATAG
TTGCCTGACTCCCCGTCGTGTAGATAACTACGATACGGGAGGGCTTACCATCTGGCCCCAGTGCTGCAAT
GATACCGCGGGACCCACGCTCACCGGCTCCAGATTTATCAGCAATAAACCAGCCAGCCGGAAGGGCCGAG
CGCAGAAGTGGTCCTGCAACTTTATCCGCCTCCATCCAGTCTATTAATTGTTGCCGGGAAGCTAGAGTAA
GTAGTTCGCCAGTTAATAGTTTGCGCAACGTTGTTGCCATTGCTACAGGCATCGTGGTGTCACGCTCGTC
GTTTGGTATGGCTTCATTCAGCTCCGGTTCCCAACGATCAAGGCGAGTTACATGATCCCCCATGTTGTGC
AAAAAAGCGGTTAGCTCCTTCGGTCCTCCGATCGTTGTCAGAAGTAAGTTGGCCGCAGTGTTATCACTCA
TGGTTATGGCAGCACTGCATAATTCTCTTACTGTCATGCCATCCGTAAGATGCTTTTCTGTGACTGGTGA
GTACTCAACCAAGTCATTCTGAGAATAGTGTATGCGGCGACCGAGTTGCTCTTGCCCGGCGTCAATACGG
GATAATACCGCGCCACATAGCAGAACTTTAAAAGTGCTCATCATTGGAAAACGTTCTTCGGGGCGAAAAC
TCTCAAGGATCTTACCGCTGTTGAGATCCAGTTCGATGTAACCCACTCGTGCACCCAACTGATCTTCAGC
ATCTTTTACTTTCACCAGCGTTTCTGGGTGAGCAAAAACAGGAAGGCAAAATGCCGCAAAAAAGGGAATA
AGGGCGACACGGAAATGTTGAATACTCATACTCTTCCTTTTTCAATATTATTGAAGCATTTATCAGGGTT
ATTGTCTCATGAGCGGATACATATTTGAATGTATTTAGAAAAATAAACAAATAGGGGTTCCGCGCACATT
TCCCCGAAAAGTGCCACCTGTCATGACCAAAATCCCTTAACGTGAGTTTTCGTTCCACTGAGCGTCAGAC
CCCGTAGAAAAGATCAAAGGATCTTCTTGAGATCCTTTTTTTCTGCGCGTAATCTGCTGCTTGCAAACAA
AAAAACCACCGCTACCAGCGGTGGTTTGTTTGCCGGATCAAGAGCTACCAACTCTTTTTCCGAAGGTAAC
TGGCTTCAGCAGAGCGCAGATACCAAATACTGTTCTTCTAGTGTAGCCGTAGTTAGGCCACCACTTCAAG
AACTCTGTAGCACCGCCTACATACCTCGCTCTGCTAATCCTGTTACCAGTGGCTGCTGCCAGTGGCGATA
AGTCGTGTCTTACCGGGTTGGACTCAAGACGATAGTTACCGGATAAGGCGCAGCGGTCGGGCTGAACGGG
GGGTTCGTGCACACAGCCCAGCTTGGAGCGAACGACCTACACCGAACTGAGATACCTACAGCGTGAGCTA
TGAGAAAGCGCCACGCTTCCCGAAGGGAGAAAGGCGGACAGGTATCCGGTAAGCGGCAGGGTCGGAACAG
GAGAGCGCACGAGGGAGCTTCCAGGGGGAAACGCCTGGTATCTTTATAGTCCTGTCGGGTTTCGCCACCT
CTGACTTGAGCGTCGATTTTTGTGATGCTCGTCAGGGGGGCGGAGCCTATGGAAAAACGCCAGCAACGCG
GCCTTTTTACGGTTCCTGGCCTTTTGCTGGCCTTTTGCTCACATGTTCTTTCCTGCGTTATCCCCTGATT
CTGTGGATAACCGTGCGGCCGCCCCT
